Addgene plasmid #100792: DsRed-CPI-17-T38A-NLS
Purpose: Mammalian expression of Fluorescent CPI-17 neutral mutation nuclear
Depositing lab: Joseph Gordon. Depositing organization: University of Manitoba.
Backbone
  Vector backbone: pcDNA3.1(+)
  Backbone size w/o insert (bp): 5400
  Vector type: Mammalian Expression
Growth in bacteria
  Bacterial resistance: Ampicillin, 100 μg/mL
  Growth temperature: 37°C
  Growth strain: DH5alpha
  Copy number: High Copy
Gene/Insert
  Gene/Insert name: protein phosphatase 1 regulatory inhibitor subunit 14A
  Species: H. sapiens (human)
  Insert size (bp): 486
  Mutation: T38A
  Entrez Gene: PPP1R14A (a.k.a. CPI-17, CPI17, PPP1INL)
  Promoter: CMV
  Tag / fusion protein: DsRed (N terminal on insert)
  Cloning method: Restriction Enzyme; 5′ cloning site BamHI (not destroyed); 3′ cloning site XhoI (not destroyed)
  Sequencing primers: 5′ T7; 3′ Sp6
Terms and licenses: Academic/Nonprofit Terms; Industry Terms: Not Available to Industry
How to cite: DsRed-CPI-17-T38A-NLS was a gift from Joseph Gordon (Addgene plasmid # 100792 ; http://n2t.net/addgene:100792 ; RRID:Addgene_100792)
