[The description below was written by a language model from this plasmid's Addgene catalogue record and pLannotate feature annotations shown in this document.]
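Description:
DsRed-CPI-17-T38A-NLS is a mammalian expression plasmid built on the pcDNA3.1(+) backbone, sequenced at about 6.5 kb. It is maintained in E. coli at high copy through a ColE1/pUC-type origin and selected with ampicillin via the β-lactamase gene. The backbone also carries an f1 origin for single-stranded DNA production. An SV40 promoter-driven NeoR/KanR cassette with an SV40 polyadenylation signal allows G418 selection of stably transfected mammalian cells. Several short annotated fragments (HIV-1 LTR, ble, lacI, bom) appear to be incidental backbone matches rather than functional parts.

The payload is a fusion open reading frame driven by the CMV immediate-early enhancer and promoter and terminated by the bovine growth hormone polyadenylation signal. A DsRed2 red fluorescent protein lies at the N terminus, followed directly by human PPP1R14A (CPI-17), which was cloned between BamHI and XhoI sites. CPI-17 is an inhibitor of the protein phosphatase 1 catalytic subunit, and its inhibitory potency rises more than 1000-fold when it is phosphorylated. The T38A substitution is described in the record as a neutral mutation; replacing a threonine with alanine removes a potential phosphorylation site. The name and stated purpose indicate a nuclear localisation signal that directs the fusion to the nucleus. The feature table does not annotate this element separately, although the recorded insert size is slightly longer than the annotated PPP1R14A coding region. T7 and SP6 promoters flank the insert and serve as sequencing primer sites. The construct is intended for expressing a red-fluorescent, nuclear-targeted CPI-17 T38A mutant in mammalian cells, where its localisation can be followed by fluorescence.
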