Features (pLannotate 1.2.2; 22 found; start..end, strand, type, name):
     42..421     +  enhancer       CMV enhancer: human cytomegalovirus immediate early enhancer
    422..625     +  promoter       CMV promoter: human cytomegalovirus (CMV) immediate early promoter
    621..654     +  LTR            5' LTR (truncated) (fragment): truncated 5' long terminal repeat (LTR) from HIV-1
    670..688     +  promoter       T7 promoter: promoter for bacteriophage T7 RNA polymerase
    708..1382    +  CDS            DsRed2: DsRed2 is a basic (constitutively fluorescent) red fluorescent protein published in 2006, derived from Discosoma sp..
   1389..1829    +  CDS            PPP1R14A: PP14A_HUMAN - Also known as CPI17, PPP1INL. Experimental evidence at protein level: Swiss-Prot protein existence level 1. Inhibitor of PPP1CA. Has over 1000-fold higher inhibitory activity when phosphorylated, creating a molecular switch for regulating the phosphorylation status of PPP1CA substrates and smooth muscle contraction. From Homo sapiens (Human).
   1902..1920    -  promoter       SP6 promoter: promoter for bacteriophage SP6 RNA polymerase
   1946..2170    +  polyA_signal   bGH poly(A) signal: bovine growth hormone polyadenylation signal
   2174..2195    +  promoter       SV40 promoter (fragment): SV40 enhancer and early promoter
   2216..2644    +  rep_origin     f1 ori (sequence partly withheld): f1 bacteriophage origin of replication; arrow indicates direction of (+) strand synthesis
   2658..2987    +  promoter       SV40 promoter: SV40 enhancer and early promoter
   3054..3848    +  CDS            NeoR/KanR: aminoglycoside phosphotransferase from Tn5; aph(3')-II (or nptII); confers resistance to neomycin, kanamycin, and G418 (Geneticin®)
   3869..4027    +  CDS            ble (fragment): BLE_KLEPN - Experimental evidence at protein level: Swiss-Prot protein existence level 1. Binding protein with a strong affinity to the bleomycin family of antibiotics. Binds to CL990; an antimitotic-antibiotic compound. From Klebsiella pneumoniae.
   4022..4143    +  polyA_signal   SV40 poly(A) signal: SV40 polyadenylation signal
   4216..4232    -  protein_bind   lac operator: The lac repressor binds to the lac operator to inhibit transcription in E. coli. This inhibition can be relieved by adding lactose or isopropyl-β-D-thiogalactopyranoside (IPTG). lac repressor encoded by lacI
   4240..4270    -  promoter       lac promoter: promoter for the E. coli lac operon
   4285..4306    -  protein_bind   CAP binding site: CAP binding activates transcription in the presence of cAMP. E. coli catabolite activator protein
   4319..4411    -  CDS            lacI (fragment): lac repressor; lacI; The lac repressor binds to the lac operator to inhibit transcription in E. coli. This inhibition can be relieved by adding lactose or isopropyl-β-D-thiogalactopyranoside (IPTG).
   4594..5182    -  rep_origin     ori: high-copy-number ColE1/pMB1/pBR322/pUC origin of replication
   5353..6213    -  CDS            AmpR: β-lactamase; bla; confers resistance to ampicillin, carbenicillin, and related antibiotics
   6214..6318    -  promoter       AmpR promoter: bla
   6377..6429    -  misc_feature   bom (fragment): basis of mobility region from pBR322
>Addgene plasmid #100792 | DsRed-CPI-17-T38A-NLS | addgene full sequence | sequence record 193236 | Addgene NGS Result
TTTTGCGCTGCTTCGCGATGTACGGGCCAGATATACGCGTTGACATTGATTATTGACTAGTTATTAATAG
TAATCAATTACGGGGTCATTAGTTCATAGCCCATATATGGAGTTCCGCGTTACATAACTTACGGTAAATG
GCCCGCCTGGCTGACCGCCCAACGACCCCCGCCCATTGACGTCAATAATGACGTATGTTCCCATAGTAAC
GCCAATAGGGACTTTCCATTGACGTCAATGGGTGGAGTATTTACGGTAAACTGCCCACTTGGCAGTACAT
CAAGTGTATCATATGCCAAGTACGCCCCCTATTGACGTCAATGACGGTAAATGGCCCGCCTGGCATTATG
CCCAGTACATGACCTTATGGGACTTTCCTACTTGGCAGTACATCTACGTATTAGTCATCGCTATTACCAT
GGTGATGCGGTTTTGGCAGTACATCAATGGGCGTGGATAGCGGTTTGACTCACGGGGATTTCCAAGTCTC
CACCCCATTGACGTCAATGGGAGTTTGTTTTGGCACCAAAATCAACGGGACTTTCCAAAATGTCGTAACA
ACTCCGCCCCATTGACGCAAATGGGCGGTAGGCGTGTACGGTGGGAGGTCTATATAAGCAGAGCTCTCTG
GCTAACTAGAGAACCCACTGCTTACTGGCTTATCGAAATTAATACGACTCACTATAGGGAGACCCAAGCT
TGGTACCATGGCCTCCTCCGAGAACGTCATCACCGAGTTCATGCGCTTCAAGGTGCGCATGGAGGGCACC
GTGAACGGCCACGAGTTCGAGATCGAGGGCGAGGGCGAGGGCCGCCCCTACGAGGGCCACAACACCGTGA
AGCTGAAGGTGACCAAGGGCGGCCCCCTGCCCTTCGCCTGGGACATCCTGTCCCCCCAGTTCCAGTACGG
CTCCAAGGTGTACGTGAAGCACCCCGCCGACATCCCCGACTACAAGAAGCTGTCCTTCCCCGAGGGCTTC
AAGTGGGAGCGCGTGATGAACTTCGAGGACGGCGGCGTGGCGACCGTGACCCAGGACTCCTCCCTGCAGG
ACGGCTGCTTCATCTACAAGGTGAAGTTCATCGGCGTGAACTTCCCCTCCGACGGCCCCGTGATGCAGAA
GAAGACCATGGGCTGGGAGGCCTCCACCGAGCGCCTGTACCCCCGCGACGGCGTGCTGAAGGGCGAGACC
CACAAGGCCCTGAAGCTGAAGGACGGCGGCCACTACCTGGTGGAGTTCAAGTCCATCTACATGGCCAAGA
AGCCCGTGCAGCTGCCCGGCTACTACTACGTGGACGCCAAGCTGGACATCACCTCCCACAACGAGGACTA
CACCATCGTGGAGCAGTACGAGCGCACCGAGGGCCGCCACCACCTGTTCCTGGAATTCATGGCAGCTCAG
CGGCTGGGCAAGCGCGTGCTGAGCAAGCTGCAGTCTCCATCGCGGGCCCGCGGGCCAGGGGGCAGTCCCG
GGGGGCTGCAGAAGCGGCACGCGCGCGTCGCCGTCAAGTATGACCGGCGGGAGCTGCAGCGGCGGCTGGA
CGTGGAGAAGTGGATCGACGGGCGCCTGGAGGAGCTGTACCGCGGCATGGAGGCAGACATGCCCGATGAG
ATCAACATTGATGAATTGTTGGAGTTAGAGAGTGAAGAGGAGAGAAGCCGGAAAATCCAGGGACTCCTGA
AGTCATGTGGGAAACCTGTCGAGGACTTCATCCAGGAGCTGCTGGCAAAGCTTCAAGGCCTCCACAGGCA
GCCCGGCCTCCGCCAGCCAAGCCCCTCCCACGACGGCAGCCTCAGCCCCCTCCAGGACCGGGCCCGGACT
GCTCACCCCGGTGGAGGTCCACCTAAAAAGAAGCGGAAAGTGGGTGGAGGTTGACTCGAGCATGCATCTA
GAGGGCCCTATTCTATAGTGTCACCTAAATGCTAGAGCTCGCTGATCAGCCTCGACTGTGCCTTCTAGTT
GCCAGCCATCTGTTGTTTGCCCCTCCCCCGTGCCTTCCTTGACCCTGGAAGGTGCCACTCCCACTGTCCT
TTCCTAATAAAATGAGGAAATTGCATCGCATTGTCTGAGTAGGTGTCATTCTATTCTGGGGGGTGGGGTG
GGGCAGGACAGCAAGGGGGAGGATTGGGAAGACAATAGCAGGCATGCTGGGGATGCGGTGGGCTCTATGG
CTTCTGAGGCGGAAAGAACCAGCTGGGGCTCTAGGGGGTATCCCC
[124 nt withheld, positions 2216-2339]
C
[91 nt withheld, positions 2341-2431]
A
[49 nt withheld, positions 2433-2481]
CCTTTGACGTTGGAGTCCACGTTCTTT
[37 nt withheld, positions 2509-2545]
ACCCTATCTCGGTCTATTCTTTTGATTTATAAGGGATTTTGCCGATTTCGGCCTATTGGTTAAAAAATGA
GCTGATTTAACAAAAATTTAACGCGAATTAATTCTGTGGAATGTGTGTCAGTTAGGGTGTGGAAAGTCCC
CAGGCTCCCCAGCAGGCAGAAGTATGCAAAGCATGCATCTCAATTAGTCAGCAACCAGGTGTGGAAAGTC
CCCAGGCTCCCCAGCAGGCAGAAGTATGCAAAGCATGCATCTCAATTAGTCAGCAACCATAGTCCCGCCC
CTAACTCCGCCCATCCCGCCCCTAACTCCGCCCAGTTCCGCCCATTCTCCGCCCCATGGCTGACTAATTT
TTTTTATTTATGCAGAGGCCGAGGCCGCCTCTGCCTCTGAGCTATTCCAGAAGTAGTGAGGAGGCTTTTT
TGGAGGCCTAGGCTTTTGCAAAAAGCTCCCGGGAGCTTGTATATCCATTTTCGGATCTGATCAAGAGACA
GGATGAGGATCGTTTCGCATGATTGAACAAGATGGATTGCACGCAGGTTCTCCGGCCGCTTGGGTGGAGA
GGCTATTCGGCTATGACTGGGCACAACAGACAATCGGCTGCTCTGATGCCGCCGTGTTCCGGCTGTCAGC
GCAGGGGCGCCCGGTTCTTTTTGTCAAGACCGACCTGTCCGGTGCCCTGAATGAACTGCAGGACGAGGCA
GCGCGGCTATCGTGGCTGGCCACGACGGGCGTTACTTGCGCAGCTGTGCTCGACGTTGTCACTGAAGCGG
GAAGGGACTGGCTGCTATTGGGCGAAGTGCCGGGGCAGGATCTCCTGTCATCTCACCTTGCTCCTGCCGA
GAAAGTATCCATCATGGCTGATGCAATGCGGCGGCTGCATACGCTTGATCCGGCTACCTGCCCATTCGAC
CACCAAGCGAAACATCGCATCGAGCGAGCACGTACTCGGATGGAAGCCGGTCTTGTCGATCAGGATGATC
TGGACGAAGAGCATCAGGGGCTCGCGCCAGCCGAACTGTTCGCCAGGCTCAAGGCGCGCATGCCCGACGG
CGAGGATCTCGTCGTGACCCATGGCGATGCCTGCTTGCCGAATATCATGGTGGAAAATGGCCGCTTTTCT
GGATTCATCGACTGTGGCCGGCTGGGTGTGGCGGACCGCTATCAGGACATAGCGTTGGCTACCCGTGATA
TTGCTGAAGAGCTTGGCGGCGAATGGGCTGACCGCTTCCTCGTGCTTTACGGTATCGCCGCTCCCGATTC
GCAGCGCATCGCCTTCTATCGCCTTCTTGACGAGTTCTTCTGAGCGGGACTCTGGGGTTCGAAATGACCG
ACCAAGCGACGCCCAACCTGCCATCACGAGATTTCGATTCCACCGCCGCCTTCTATGAAAGGTTGGGCTT
CGGAATCGTTTTCCGGGACGCCGGCTGGATGATCCTCCAGCGCGGGGATCTCATGCTGGAGTTCTTCGCC
CACCCCAACTTGTTTATTGCAGCTTATAATGGTTACAAATAAAGCAATAGCATCACAAATTTCACAAATA
AAGCATTTTTTTCACTGCATTCTAGTTGTGGTTTGTCCAAACTCATCAATGTATCTTATCATGTCTGTAT
ACCGTCGACCTCTAGCTAGAGCTTGGCGTAATCATGGTCATAGCTGTTTCCTGTGTGAAATTGTTATCCG
CTCACAATTCCACACAACATACGAGCCGGAAGCATAAAGTGTAAAGCCTGGGGTGCCTAATGAGTGAGCT
AACTCACATTAATTGCGTTGCGCTCACTGCCCGCTTTCCAGTCGGGAAACCTGTCGTGCCAGCTGCATTA
ATGAATCGGCCAACGCGCGGGGAGAGGCGGTTTGCGTATTGGGCGCTCTTCCGCTTCCTCGCTCACTGAC
TCGCTGCGCTCGGTCGTTCGGCTGCGGCGAGCGGTATCAGCTCACTCAAAGGCGGTAATACGGTTATCCA
CAGAATCAGGGGATAACGCAGGAAAGAACATGTGAGCAAAAGGCCAGCAAAAGGCCAGGAACCGTAAAAA
GGCCGCGTTGCTGGCGTTTTTCCATAGGCTCCGCCCCCCTGACGAGCATCACAAAAATCGACGCTCAAGT
CAGAGGTGGCGAAACCCGACAGGACTATAAAGATACCAGGCGTTTCCCCCTGGAAGCTCCCTCGTGCGCT
CTCCTGTTCCGACCCTGCCGCTTACCGGATACCTGTCCGCCTTTCTCCCTTCGGGAAGCGTGGCGCTTTC
TCATAGCTCACGCTGTAGGTATCTCAGTTCGGTGTAGGTCGTTCGCTCCAAGCTGGGCTGTGTGCACGAA
CCCCCCGTTCAGCCCGACCGCTGCGCCTTATCCGGTAACTATCGTCTTGAGTCCAACCCGGTAAGACACG
ACTTATCGCCACTGGCAGCAGCCACTGGTAACAGGATTAGCAGAGCGAGGTATGTAGGCGGTGCTACAGA
GTTCTTGAAGTGGTGGCCTAACTACGGCTACACTAGAAGAACAGTATTTGGTATCTGCGCTCTGCTGAAG
CCAGTTACCTTCGGAAAAAGAGTTGGTAGCTCTTGATCCGGCAAACAAACCACCGCTGGTAGCGGTGGTT
TTTTTGTTTGCAAGCAGCAGATTACGCGCAGAAAAAAAGGATCTCAAGAAGATCCTTTGATCTTTTCTAC
GGGGTCTGACGCTCAGTGGAACGAAAACTCACGTTAAGGGATTTTGGTCATGAGATTATCAAAAAGGATC
TTCACCTAGATCCTTTTAAATTAAAAATGAAGTTTTAAATCAATCTAAAGTATATATGAGTAAACTTGGT
CTGACAGTTACCAATGCTTAATCAGTGAGGCACCTATCTCAGCGATCTGTCTATTTCGTTCATCCATAGT
TGCCTGACTCCCCGTCGTGTAGATAACTACGATACGGGAGGGCTTACCATCTGGCCCCAGTGCTGCAATG
ATACCGCGAGACCCACGCTCACCGGCTCCAGATTTATCAGCAATAAACCAGCCAGCCGGAAGGGCCGAGC
GCAGAAGTGGTCCTGCAACTTTATCCGCCTCCATCCAGTCTATTAATTGTTGCCGGGAAGCTAGAGTAAG
TAGTTCGCCAGTTAATAGTTTGCGCAACGTTGTTGCCATTGCTACAGGCATCGTGGTGTCACGCTCGTCG
TTTGGTATGGCTTCATTCAGCTCCGGTTCCCAACGATCAAGGCGAGTTACATGATCCCCCATGTTGTGCA
AAAAAGCGGTTAGCTCCTTCGGTCCTCCGATCGTTGTCAGAAGTAAGTTGGCCGCAGTGTTATCACTCAT
GGTTATGGCAGCACTGCATAATTCTCTTACTGTCATGCCATCCGTAAGATGCTTTTCTGTGACTGGTGAG
TACTCAACCAAGTCATTCTGAGAATAGTGTATGCGGCGACCGAGTTGCTCTTGCCCGGCGTCAATACGGG
ATAATACCGCGCCACATAGCAGAACTTTAAAAGTGCTCATCATTGGAAAACGTTCTTCGGGGCGAAAACT
CTCAAGGATCTTACCGCTGTTGAGATCCAGTTCGATGTAACCCACTCGTGCACCCAACTGATCTTCAGCA
TCTTTTACTTTCACCAGCGTTTCTGGGTGAGCAAAAACAGGAAGGCAAAATGCCGCAAAAAAGGGAATAA
GGGCGACACGGAAATGTTGAATACTCATACTCTTCCTTTTTCAATATTATTGAAGCATTTATCAGGGTTA
TTGTCTCATGAGCGGATACATATTTGAATGTATTTAGAAAAATAAACAAATAGGGGTTCCGCGCACATTT
CCCCGAAAAGTGCCACCTGACGTCGACGGATCGGGAGATCTCCCGATCCCCTATGGTGCACTCTCAGTAC
AATCTGCTCTGATGCCGCATAGTTAAGCCAGTATCTGCTCCCTGCTTGTGTGTTGGAGGTCGCTGAGTAG
TGCGCGAGCAAAATTTAAGCTACAACAAGGCAAGGCTTGACCGACAATTGCATGAAGAATCTGCTTAGGG
TTAGGCG
