>Addgene plasmid #100792 | DsRed-CPI-17-T38A-NLS | depositor partial sequence | sequence record 197765 | CPI-17-T38A-NLS
CCCCGAGGGCTTCAAGTGGGAGCGCGTGATGAACTTCGAGGACGGCGGCGTGGCGACCGTGACCCAGGAC
TCCTCCCTGCAGGACGGCTGCTTCATCTACAAGGTGAAGTTCATCGGCGTGAACTTCCCCTCCGACGGCC
CCGTGATGCAGAAGAAGACCATGGGCTGGGAGGCCTCCACCGAGCGCCTGTACCCCCGCGACGGCGTGCT
GAAGGGCGAGACCCACAAGGCCCTGAAGCTGAAGGACGGCGGCCACTACCTGGTGGAGTTCAAGTCCATC
TACATGGCCAAGAAGCCCGTGCAGCTGCCCGGCTACTACTACGTGGACGCCAAGCTGGACATCACCTCCC
ACAACGAGGACTACACCATCGTGGAGCAGTACGAGCGCACCGAGGGCCGCCACCACCTGTTCCTGGAATT
CATGGCAGCTCAGCGGCTGGGCAAGCGCGTGCTGAGCAAGCTGCAGTCTCCATCGCGGGCCCGCGGGCCA
GGGGGCAGTCCCGGGGGGCTGCAGAAGCGGCACGCGCGCGTCGCCGTCAAGTATGACCGGCGGGAGCTGC
AGCGGCGGCTGGACGTGGAGAAGTGGATCGACGGGCGCCTGGAGGAGCTGTACCGCGGCATGGAGGCAGA
CATGCCCGATGAGATCAACATTGATGAATTGTTGGAGTTAGAGAGTGAAGAGGAGAGAAGCCGGAAAATC
CAGGGACTCCTGAAGTCATGTGGGAAACCTGTCGAGGACTTCATCCAGGAGCTGCTGGCAAAGCTTCAAG
GCCTCCACAGGCAGCCCGGCCTCCGCCAGCCAAGCCCCTCCCACGACGGCAGCCTCAGCCCCCTCCAGGA
CCGGGCCCGGACTGCTCACCCCGGTGGAGGTCCACCTAAAAAGAAGCGGAAAGTGGGTGGAGG
